>Addgene plasmid #200104 | MCS-T2a-GFPnls-ER-Cre-ER | addgene full sequence | sequence record 395519 | Addgene NGS Result
TAACGCCAGGGTTTTCCCAGTCACGACGTTGTAAAACGACGGCCAGTGAATTGTAATACGACTCACTATA
GACGCGTATGGCTCCCATGGCATGCGAGGGCAGAGGAAGTCTTCTAACATGCGGTGACGTGGAGGAGAAT
CCCGGCCCTATGGTGAGCAAGGGCGAGGAGCTGTTCACCGGGGTGGTACCCATCCTGGTCGAGCTGGACG
GCGACGTAAACGGCCACAAGTTCAGCGTGTCCGGCGAGGGCGAGGGCGATGCCACCTACGGCAAGCTGAC
CCTGAAGTTCATCTGCACCACCGGCAAGCTGCCCGTGCCCTGGCCCACCCTCGTGACCACCCTGACCTAC
GGCGTGCAGTGCTTCAGCCGCTACCCCGACCACATGAAGCAGCACGACTTCTTCAAGTCCGCCATGCCCG
AAGGCTACGTCCAGGAGCGCACCATCTTCTTCAAGGACGACGGCAACTACAAGACCCGCGCCGAGGTGAA
GTTCGAGGGCGACACCCTGGTGAACCGCATCGAGCTGAAGGGCATCGACTTCAAGGAGGACGGCAACATC
CTGGGGCACAAGCTAGAGTACAACTACAACAGCCACAACGTCTATATCATGGCCGACAAGCAGAAGAACG
GCATCAAGGTGAACTTCAAGATCCGCCACAACATCGAGGACGGCAGCGTGCAGCTCGCCGACCACTACCA
GCAGAACACCCCCATCGGCGACGGCCCCGTGCTGCTGCCCGACAACCACTACCTGAGCACCCAGTCCGCC
CTGAGCAAAGACCCCAACGAGAAGCGCGATCACATGGTCCTGCTGGAGTTCGTGACCGCCGCCGGGATCA
CTCTCGGCATGGACGAGCTGTACAAGTCCGGACTCAGATCTCGAGCTGATCCAAAAAAGAAGAGAAAGGT
AGATCCAAAAAAGAAGAGAAAGGTAGATCCAAAAAAGAAGAGAAAGGTAGGATCCACCGGATCTAGAGAG
GGCAGAGGAAGTCTTCTAACATGCGGTGACGTGGAGGAGAATCCCGGCCCTATGGCCGGCGATATGAGAG
CCGCTAACCTGTGGCCCTCCCCACTGATGATCAAGAGAAGCAAGAAGAACTCCCTGGCCCTGAGCCTGAC
CGCTGATCAGATGGTGTCCGCCCTGCTGGACGCCGAGCCCCCTATCCTGTACAGCGAGTACGACCCCACC
AGGCCCTTCAGCGAGGCCAGCATGATGGGACTGCTGACAAACCTGGCCGATCGCGAACTGGTGCATATGA
TCAATTGGGCCAAGCGCGTGCCCGGATTCGTGGACCTGACACTGCACGACCAGGTGCACCTGCTGGAATG
CGCTTGGCTGGAAATTCTGATGATCGGCCTCGTGTGGCGGAGCATGGAACATCCTGTGAAGCTGCTGTTC
GCCCCCAATCTGCTGCTGGACCGCAACCAGGGCAAATGCGTGGAAGGGATGGTCGAAATCTTTGATATGC
TGCTCGCCACCAGCAGCAGGTTCAGAATGATGAACCTCCAGGGCGAAGAGTTCGTCTGCCTGAAGTCCAT
CATCCTGCTGAACAGCGGCGTGTACACCTTCCTGTCCTCTACCCTGAAGTCCCTCGAGGAAAAGGATCAC
ATCCACAGGGTGCTGGATAAGATCACCGATACCCTGATCCATCTCATGGCTAAGGCCGGACTCACACTCC
AGCAGCAGCATCAGAGACTCGCTCAGCTGCTGCTGATCCTGAGCCACATCCGCCACATGTCCAACAAGGG
AATGGAACACCTCTACTCTATGAAGTGTAAAAACGTCGTCCCCCTGTACGATCTGCTGCTCGAGGCCGCC
GATGCCCACAGACTGCACGCCCCTACAAGCAGAGGCGGCGCTAGCGTGGAAGAGACAGACCAGTCCCACC
TGGCCACCGCCGGCAGCACAAGCAGCCACAGCCTGCAGAAGTACTATATCACCGGCGAGGCCGAGGGCTT
CCCCGCTACAGCTGTCGACAATTTACTGACCGTACACCAAAATTTGCCTGCATTACCGGTCGATGCAACG
AGTGATGAGGTTCGCAAGAACCTGATGGACATGTTCAGGGATCGCCAGGCGTTTTCTGAGCATACCTGGA
AAATGCTTCTGTCCGTTTGCCGGTCGTGGGCGGCATGGTGCAAGTTGAATAACCGGAAATGGTTTCCCGC
AGAACCTGAAGATGTTCGCGATTATCTTCTATATCTTCAGGCGCGCGGTCTGGCAGTAAAAACTATCCAG
CAACATTTGGGCCAGCTAAACATGCTTCATCGTCGGTCCGGGCTGCCACGACCAAGTGACAGCAATGCTG
TTTCACTGGTTATGCGGCGGATCCGAAAAGAAAACGTTGATGCCGGTGAACGTGCAAAACAGGCTCTAGC
GTTCGAACGCACTGATTTCGACCAGGTTCGTTCACTCATGGAAAATAGCGATCGCTGCCAGGATATACGT
AATCTGGCATTTCTGGGGATTGCTTATAACACCCTGTTACGTATAGCCGAAATTGCCAGGATCAGGGTTA
AAGATATCTCACGTACTGACGGTGGGAGAATGTTAATCCATATTGGCAGAACGAAAACGCTGGTTAGCAC
CGCAGGTGTAGAGAAGGCACTTAGCCTGGGGGTAACTAAACTGGTCGAGCGATGGATTTCCGTCTCTGGT
GTAGCTGATGATCCGAATAACTACCTGTTTTGCCGGGTCAGAAAAAATGGTGTTGCCGCGCCATCTGCCA
CCAGCCAGCTATCAACTCGCGCCCTGGAAGGGATTTTTGAAGCAACTCATCGATTGATTTACGGCGCTAA
GGATGACTCCGGTCAGAGATACCTGGCCTGGTCTGGACACAGTGCCCGTGTCGGAGCCGCGCGAGATATG
GCCCGCGCTGGAGTTTCAATACCGGAGATCATGCAAGCTGGTGGCTGGACCAATGTAAATATTGTCATGA
ACTATATCCGTAACCTGGATAGTGAAACAGGGGCAATGGTGCGCCTGCTGGAAGATGGCGATCTCGAGCC
ATCTGCTGGAGACATGAGAGCTGCCAACCTTTGGCCAAGCCCGCTCATGATCAAACGCTCTAAGAAGAAC
AGCCTGGCCTTGTCCCTGACGGCCGACCAGATGGTCAGTGCCTTGTTGGATGCTGAGCCCCCCATACTCT
ATTCCGAGTATGATCCTACCAGACCCTTCAGTGAAGCTTCGATGATGGGCTTACTGACCAACCTGGCAGA
CAGGGAGCTGGTTCACATGATCAACTGGGCGAAGAGGGTGCCAGGCTTTGTGGATTTGACCCTCCATGAT
CAGGTCCACCTTCTAGAATGTGCCTGGCTAGAGATCCTGATGATTGGTCTCGTCTGGCGCTCCATGGAGC
ACCCAGTGAAGCTACTGTTTGCTCCTAACTTGCTCTTGGACAGGAACCAGGGAAAATGTGTAGAGGGCAT
GGTGGAGATCTTCGACATGCTGCTGGCTACATCATCTCGGTTCCGCATGATGAATCTGCAGGGAGAGGAG
TTTGTGTGCCTCAAATCTATTATTTTGCTTAATTCTGGAGTGTACACATTTCTGTCCAGCACCCTGAAGT
CTCTGGAAGAGAAGGACCATATCCACCGAGTCCTGGACAAGATCACAGACACTTTGATCCACCTGATGGC
CAAGGCAGGCCTGACCCTGCAGCAGCAGCACCAGCGGCTGGCCCAGCTCCTCCTCATCCTCTCCCACATC
AGGCACATGAGTAACAAAGGCATGGAGCATCTGTACAGCATGAAGTGCAAGAACGTGGTGCCCCTCTATG
ACCTGCTGCTGGAGGCGGCGGACGCCCACCGCCTACATGCGCCCACTAGCCGTGGAGGGGCATCCGTGGA
GGAGACGGACCAAAGCCACTTGGCCACTGCGGGCTCTACTTCATCGCATTCCTTGCAAAAGTATTACATC
ACGGGGGAGGCAGAGGGTTTCCCTGCCACAGCTTAAGATATCACTCCTCAGGTGCAGGCTGCCTATCAGA
AGGTGGTGGCTGGTGTGGCCAATGCCCTGGCTCACAAATACCACTGAGATCTTTTTCCCTCTGCCAAAAA
TTATGGGGACATCATGAAGCCCCTTGAGCATCTGACTTCTGGCTAATAAAGGAAATTTATTTTCATTGCA
ATAGTGTGTTGGAATTTTTTGTGTCTCTCACTCGGAAGGACATATGGGAGGGCAAATCATTTAAAACATC
AGAATGAGCATTTGGTTTAGAGTTTGGCAACATATGCCCATATGCTGGCTGCCATGAACAAAGGTTGGCT
ATAAAGAGGTCATCAGTATATGAAACAGCCCCCTGCTGTCCATTCCTTATTCCATAGAAAAGCCTTGACT
TGAGGTTAGATTTTTTTTATATTTTGTTTTGTGTTATTTTTTTCTTTAACATCCCTAAAATTTTCCTTAC
ATGTTTTACTAGCCAGATTTTTCCTCCTCTCCTGACTACTCCCAGTCATAGCTGTCCCTCTTCTCTTATG
AAGATCTATTCTATAGTGTCACCTAAATAGCTTGGCGTAATCATGGTCATAGCTGTTTCCTGTGTGAAAT
TGTTATCCGCTCACAATTCCACACAACATACGAGCCGGAAGCATAAAGTGTAAAGCCTGGGGTGCCTAAT
GAGTGAGCTAACTCACATTAATTGCGTTGCGCTCACTGCCCGCTTTCCAGTCGGGAAACCTGTCGTGCCA
GCTGCATTAATGAATCGGCCAACGCGCGGGGAGAGGCGGTTTGCGTATTGGGCGCTCTTCCGCTTCCTCG
CTCACTGACTCGCTGCGCTCGGTCGTTCGGCTGCGGCGAGCGGTATCAGCTCACTCAAAGGCGGTAATAC
GGTTATCCACAGAATCAGGGGATAACGCAGGAAAGAACATGTGAGCAAAAGGCCAGCAAAAGGCCAGGAA
CCGTAAAAAGGCCGCGTTGCTGGCGTTTTTCCATAGGCTCCGCCCCCCTGACGAGCATCACAAAAATCGA
CGCTCAAGTCAGAGGTGGCGAAACCCGACAGGACTATAAAGATACCAGGCGTTTCCCCCTGGAAGCTCCC
TCGTGCGCTCTCCTGTTCCGACCCTGCCGCTTACCGGATACCTGTCCGCCTTTCTCCCTTCGGGAAGCGT
GGCGCTTTCTCATAGCTCACGCTGTAGGTATCTCAGTTCGGTGTAGGTCGTTCGCTCCAAGCTGGGCTGT
GTGCACGAACCCCCCGTTCAGCCCGACCGCTGCGCCTTATCCGGTAACTATCGTCTTGAGTCCAACCCGG
TAAGACACGACTTATCGCCACTGGCAGCAGCCACTGGTAACAGGATTAGCAGAGCGAGGTATGTAGGCGG
TGCTACAGAGTTCTTGAAGTGGTGGCCTAACTACGGCTACACTAGAAGAACAGTATTTGGTATCTGCGCT
CTGCTGAAGCCAGTTACCTTCGGAAAAAGAGTTGGTAGCTCTTGATCCGGCAAACAAACCACCGCTGGTA
GCGGTGGTTTTTTTGTTTGCAAGCAGCAGATTACGCGCAGAAAAAAAGGATCTCAAGAAGATCCTTTGAT
CTTTTCTACGGGGTCTGACGCTCAGTGGAACGAAAACTCACGTTAAGGGATTTTGGTCATGAGATTATCA
AAAAGGATCTTCACCTAGATCCTTTTAAATTAAAAATGAAGTTTTAAATCAATCTAAAGTATATATGAGT
AAACTTGGTCTGACAGTTACCAATGCTTAATCAGTGAGGCACCTATCTCAGCGATCTGTCTATTTCGTTC
ATCCATAGTTGCCTGACTCCCCGTCGTGTAGATAACTACGATACGGGAGGGCTTACCATCTGGCCCCAGT
GCTGCAATGATACCGCGAGACCCACGCTCACCGGCTCCAGATTTATCAGCAATAAACCAGCCAGCCGGAA
GGGCCGAGCGCAGAAGTGGTCCTGCAACTTTATCCGCCTCCATCCAGTCTATTAATTGTTGCCGGGAAGC
TAGAGTAAGTAGTTCGCCAGTTAATAGTTTGCGCAACGTTGTTGCCATTGCTACAGGCATCGTGGTGTCA
CGCTCGTCGTTTGGTATGGCTTCATTCAGCTCCGGTTCCCAACGATCAAGGCGAGTTACATGATCCCCCA
TGTTGTGCAAAAAAGCGGTTAGCTCCTTCGGTCCTCCGATCGTTGTCAGAAGTAAGTTGGCCGCAGTGTT
ATCACTCATGGTTATGGCAGCACTGCATAATTCTCTTACTGTCATGCCATCCGTAAGATGCTTTTCTGTG
ACTGGTGAGTACTCAACCAAGTCATTCTGAGAATAGTGTATGCGGCGACCGAGTTGCTCTTGCCCGGCGT
CAATACGGGATAATACCGCGCCACATAGCAGAACTTTAAAAGTGCTCATCATTGGAAAACGTTCTTCGGG
GCGAAAACTCTCAAGGATCTTACCGCTGTTGAGATCCAGTTCGATGTAACCCACTCGTGCACCCAACTGA
TCTTCAGCATCTTTTACTTTCACCAGCGTTTCTGGGTGAGCAAAAACAGGAAGGCAAAATGCCGCAAAAA
AGGGAATAAGGGCGACACGGAAATGTTGAATACTCATACTCTTCCTTTTTCAATATTATTGAAGCATTTA
TCAGGGTTATTGTCTCATGAGCGGATACATATTTGAATGTATTTAGAAAAATAAACAAATAGGGGTTCCG
CGCACATTTCCCCGAAAAGTGCCACCTGATGCGGTGTGAAATACCGCACAGATGCGTAAGGAGAAAATAC
CGCATCAGGAAATTGTAAGCGTTAATATTTTGTTAAAATTCGCGTTAAATTTTTGTTAAATCAGCTCATT
TTTTAACCAATAGGCCGAAATCGGCAAAATCCCTTATAAATCAAAAGAATAGACCGAGATAGGGT
[37 nt withheld, positions 6856-6892]
AAAGAACGTGGACTCCAACGTCAAAGG
[49 nt withheld, positions 6920-6968]
T
[91 nt withheld, positions 6970-7060]
G
[124 nt withheld, positions 7062-7185]
CCATTCGCCATTCAGGCTGCGCAACTGTTGGGAAGGGCGATCGGTGCGGGCCTCTTCGCTATTACGCCAG
CTGGCGAAAGGGGGATGTGCTGCAAGGCGATTAAGTTGGG
Features (pLannotate 1.2.2; 22 found; start..end, strand, type, name):
     54..71      +  promoter       T7 promoter (fragment): promoter for bacteriophage T7 RNA polymerase
    150..866     +  CDS            EGFP: EGFP is a basic (constitutively fluorescent) green fluorescent protein published in 1996, derived from Aequorea victoria. It is reported to be a rapidly-maturing weak dimer with moderate acid sensitivity.
    867..887     +  misc_feature   MCS (fragment): multiple cloning site
    891..911     +  CDS            SV40 NLS: nuclear localization signal of SV40 (simian virus 40) large T antigen
    915..935     +  CDS            SV40 NLS: nuclear localization signal of SV40 (simian virus 40) large T antigen
    939..959     +  CDS            SV40 NLS: nuclear localization signal of SV40 (simian virus 40) large T antigen
   1035..1970    +  CDS            ESR1 (fragment): ESR1_HUMAN - Also known as ESR, NR3A1. Experimental evidence at protein level: Swiss-Prot protein existence level 1. [Isoform 3]: Involved in activation of NOS3 and endothelial nitric oxide production (PubMed:21937726). Isoforms lacking one or several functional domains are thought to modulate transcriptional activity by competitive ligand or DNA binding and/or heterodimerization with the full-length receptor (PubMed:10970861). Binds to ERE and inhibits isoform 1 (PubMed:10970861). From Homo sapiens (Human).
   1979..3002    +  CDS            Cre (fragment): site-specific recombinase Cre is a site-specific recombinase from bacteriophage P1. Recombination occurs at loxP sequences.
   3015..3950    +  CDS            ERT2: mutated ligand-binding domain of the human estrogen receptor (Feil et al., 1997)
   3963..4034    +  CDS            HBB (fragment): HBB_PONPY - Experimental evidence at transcript level: Swiss-Prot protein existence level 2. Involved in oxygen transport from the lung to the various peripheral tissues. From Pongo pygmaeus (Bornean orangutan).
   4105..4160    +  polyA_signal   β-globin poly(A) signal: rabbit β-globin polyadenylation signal (Gil and Proudfoot, 1987)
   4490..4508    -  promoter       SP6 promoter: promoter for bacteriophage SP6 RNA polymerase
   4550..4566    -  protein_bind   lac operator: The lac repressor binds to the lac operator to inhibit transcription in E. coli. This inhibition can be relieved by adding lactose or isopropyl-β-D-thiogalactopyranoside (IPTG). lac repressor encoded by lacI
   4574..4604    -  promoter       lac promoter: promoter for the E. coli lac operon
   4619..4640    -  protein_bind   CAP binding site: CAP binding activates transcription in the presence of cAMP. E. coli catabolite activator protein
   4653..4745    -  CDS            lacI (fragment): lac repressor; lacI; The lac repressor binds to the lac operator to inhibit transcription in E. coli. This inhibition can be relieved by adding lactose or isopropyl-β-D-thiogalactopyranoside (IPTG).
   4928..5516    -  rep_origin     ori: high-copy-number ColE1/pMB1/pBR322/pUC origin of replication
   5687..6547    -  CDS            AmpR: β-lactamase; bla; confers resistance to ampicillin, carbenicillin, and related antibiotics
   6548..6652    -  promoter       AmpR promoter: bla
   6679..6729    +  misc_feature   bom (fragment): basis of mobility region from pBR322
   6757..7185    -  rep_origin     f1 ori (sequence partly withheld): f1 bacteriophage origin of replication; arrow indicates direction of (+) strand synthesis
   7189..51      -  CDS            lacZα (fragment) (across the origin): LacZα fragment of β-galactosidase; lacZ fragment
