[The description below was written by a language model from this plasmid's Addgene catalogue record and pLannotate feature annotations shown in this document.]
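Description:
MCS-T2a-GFPnls-ER-Cre-ER is an empty backbone plasmid described only as a "vector for Twist", which suggests a recipient for synthesized DNA fragments, although the record gives no further detail and leaves the vector type unspecified. It is propagated in E. coli as a high-copy plasmid through a ColE1/pUC-type origin and selected with ampicillin via the β-lactamase gene. The surrounding sequence resembles a general cloning vector, with an f1 origin, lacZα and lac promoter/operator remnants, and flanking T7 (partial) and SP6 phage promoters.

The payload is a promoterless reporter/recombinase cassette. The feature table shows EGFP followed by three tandem SV40 nuclear localization signals, giving a nuclear-localized green reporter. After a short unannotated gap come an estrogen receptor ligand-binding domain, Cre recombinase and a second ERT2 domain, ending in a rabbit β-globin sequence and polyadenylation signal. No T2A is annotated. The backbone name places it between GFPnls and ER-Cre-ER, which fits that gap, whereas the plasmid name puts a T2a directly after the cloning site, so the record is ambiguous on this point. A 2A peptide at that position would let a single transcript yield separate GFPnls and ER-Cre-ER proteins. Flanking Cre with two mutated ER domains keeps the recombinase out of the nucleus until tamoxifen-type ligands are supplied, giving tightly inducible loxP recombination.

No eukaryotic promoter is annotated, and the upstream cloning site implied by the name is also not annotated. It is presumably meant to receive a user-chosen promoter, regulatory element or homology sequence to drive the cassette. The likely use is building constructs for labelling cells and inducible lineage tracing, though the record does not state the target organism or application.
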