Addgene plasmid #200104: MCS-T2a-GFPnls-ER-Cre-ER
Purpose: (Empty Backbone) Vector For Twist
Depositing lab: Prayag Murawala. Depositing organization: MDI Biological Laboratory.
Backbone
  Vector backbone: MCS:GFPnls-T2A-mERCreER-PA-nHA
  Vector type: Unspecified
Growth in bacteria
  Bacterial resistance: Ampicillin, 100 μg/mL
  Growth temperature: 37°C
  Growth strain: DH5alpha
  Copy number: High Copy
Gene/Insert
  Gene/Insert name: None
Terms and licenses: Academic/Nonprofit Terms; Industry Terms: Not Available to Industry
How to cite: MCS-T2a-GFPnls-ER-Cre-ER was a gift from Prayag Murawala (Addgene plasmid # 200104 ; http://n2t.net/addgene:200104 ; RRID:Addgene_200104)
